>Addgene plasmid #32218 | pAd GFP HDAC5 S259A/S498A | addgene partial sequence | sequence record 38417 | hHDAC5-F2 5'-CTCATTGCTGTGCCACTCC-3'
TAGCTCCCGCGGCATCGGCCCCTGAGCCGCACTCAGGCCTCACCGCTGCCGCAGAGTCCCCAGGCCCTGC
AGCAGCTGGTCATGCAACAACAGCACCAGCAGTTCCTGGAGAAGCAGAAGCAGCAGCAGCTACAGCTGGG
CAAGATCCTCACCAAGACAGGGGAGCTGCCCAGGCAGCCCACCACCCACCCTGAGGAGACAGAGGAGGAG
CTGACGGAGCAGCAGGAGGTCTTGCTGGGGGAGGGAGCCCTGACCATGCCCCGGGAGGGCTCCACAGAGA
GTGAGAGCACACAGGAAGACCTGGAGGAGGAGGACGAGGAAGAGGATGGGGAGGAGGAGGAGGATTGCAT
CCAGGTTAAGGACGAGGAGGGCGAGAGTGGTGCTGAGGAGGGGCCCGACTTGGAGGAGCCTGGTGCTGGA
TACAAAAAACTGTTCTCAGATGCCCAGCCGCTGCAGCCTTTGCAGGTGTACCAGGCGCCCCTCAGCCTGG
CCACTGTGCCCCACCAGGCCCTGGGCCGTACCCAGTCCTCCCCTGCTGCCCCTGGGGGCATGAAGAGCCC
CCCAGACCAGCCCGTCAAGCACCTCTTCACCACAGGTGTGGTCTACGACACGTTCATGCTAAAGCACCAG
TGCATGTGCGGGAACACACACGTGCACCCTGAGCATGCTGGCCGGATCCAGAGCATCTGGTCCCGGCTGC
ANGAGACAGGCCTGCTTAGCAAGTGNGAGCGGATCCGAGGTCGCAAAGCCCACGCTAGATGAGATCCA
