>Addgene plasmid #32218 | pAd GFP HDAC5 S259A/S498A | addgene partial sequence | sequence record 38419 | TK-pA-R 5'-ttgtctccttccgtgtttca-3'
CCGGTACGCGTAGAATCGAGACCGAGGAGAGGGTTAGGGGATAGGCTTACCTTCGAACTGCGGGCCCTCT
AGATCAACCACTTTGTACAAGAAAGCTGGGTATTTACTTGTACAGCTCGTCCATGCCGAGAGTGATCCCG
GCGGCGGTCACGAACTCCAGCAGGACCATGTGATCGCGCTTCTCGTTGGGGTCTTTGCTCAGGGCGGACT
GGGTGCTCAGGTAGTGGTTGTCGGGCAGCAGCACGGGGCCGTCGCCGATGGGGGTGTTCTGCTGGTAGTG
GTCGGCGAGCTGCACGCTGCCGTCCTCGATGTTGTGGCGGATCTTGAAGTTCACCTTGATGCCGTTCTTC
TGCTTGTCGGCCATGATATAGACGTTGTGGCTGTTGTAGTTGTACTCCAGCTTGTGCCCCAGGATGTTGC
CGTCCTCCTTGAAGTCGATGCCCTTCAGCTCGATGCGGTTCACCAGGGTGTCGCCCTCGAACTTCACCTC
GGCGCGGGTCTTGTAGTTGCCGTCGTCCTTGAAGAAGATGGTGCGCTCCTGGACGTAGCCTTCGGGCATG
GCGGACTTGAAGAAGTCGTGCTGCTTCATGTGGTCGGGGTAGCGGCTGAAGCACTGCACGCCGTAGGTCA
GGGTGGTCACGAGGGTGGGCCAGGGCACGGGCAGCTTGCCGGTGGTGCAGATGAACTTCAGGGTCAGCTT
GCCGTAGGTGGCATCGCCCTCGCCCTCGCCGGACACGCTGAACTTGTGGCCGTTTACGTCGCCGTCCAGC
TCGACCAGGATGGGCACCACCCCCGGTGAAACAGCTCCTCGCCCTTGCTCACC
