>Addgene plasmid #32218 | pAd GFP HDAC5 S259A/S498A | addgene partial sequence | sequence record 38801 | hHDAC5-F3 5'-gaagtcaaaggagcccacac-3'
CTGGGGAGCCCACCATGCTTCTTTGGACCAGAGTTCCCCTCCCCAGAGCGGCCCCCCTGGGACGCCTCCC
TCCTACAAACTGCCTTTGCCTGGGCCCTACGACAGTCGAGACGACTTCCCCCTCCGCAAAACAGCCGCGG
AACCCAACTTGAAAGTGCGTTCAAGGCTAAAACAGAAGGTGGCTGAGCGGAGAAGCAGTCCCCTCCTGCG
TCGCAAGGATGGGACTGTTATTAGCACCTTTAAGAAGAGAGCTGTTGAGATCACAGGTGCCGGGCCTGGG
GCGTCGTCCGTGTGTAACAGCGCACCCGGCTCCGGCCCCAGCTCTCCCAACAGCTCCCACAGCACCATCG
CTGAGAATGGCTTTACTGGCTCAGTCCCCAACATCCCCACTGAGATGCTCCCTCAGCACCGAGCCCTCCC
TCTGGACAGCTCCCCCAACCAGTTCAGCCTCTACACGTCTCCTTCTCTGCCCAACATCTCCCTAGGGCTG
CAGGCCACGGTCACTGTCACCAACTCACACCTCACTGCCTCCCCGAAGCTGTCGACACAGCAGGAGGCCG
AGAGGCAGGCCCTCCAGTCCCTGCGGCAGGGTGGCACGCT
