[The description below was written by a language model from this plasmid's Addgene catalogue record.]
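Description:
pAd GFP HDAC5 S259A/S498A is an adenoviral expression plasmid built on the Invitrogen pAd CMV/V5 DEST Gateway destination backbone, a large vector of roughly 37 kb that carries most of an adenoviral genome and is used to generate recombinant adenovirus for gene delivery into mammalian cells. In bacteria it is maintained as a high-copy plasmid under ampicillin selection. No feature table accompanies the record, so the individual backbone elements are not itemised. The backbone name does indicate a CMV promoter driving the inserted gene and a V5 epitope region downstream of the Gateway site. Whether the V5 tag is actually translated in frame with this insert is not stated.

The insert, introduced by Gateway recombination, is human HDAC5 (about 3.4 kb), a class IIa histone deacetylase, carrying two serine-to-alanine substitutions at positions 259 and 498 and fused to GFP, recorded as a C-terminal tag on the insert. In class IIa HDACs these serines are generally understood to be regulatory phosphorylation sites whose modification promotes 14-3-3 binding and cytoplasmic retention, so replacing them with alanine gives a non-phosphorylatable form expected to favour nuclear localisation. The GFP fusion allows the protein's expression and subcellular distribution to be followed directly.

The insert was subcloned from a previously described plasmid and converted into Gateway format. The associated publication concerns class IIa HDACs as hormone-activated regulators of FOXO and mammalian glucose homeostasis. This is consistent with using the construct for adenoviral expression of a phosphorylation-resistant HDAC5 in mammalian cells or tissues to study how phosphorylation controls its function.
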