Addgene plasmid #32218: pAd GFP HDAC5 S259A/S498A
Depositing lab: Reuben Shaw. Depositing organization: Salk Institute for Biological Studies. Publication: Class IIa histone deacetylases are hormone-activated regulators of FOXO and mammalian glucose homeostasis. Mihaylova MM, Vasquez DS, Ravnskjaer K, Denechaud PD, Yu RT, Alvarez JG, Downes M, Evans RM, Montminy M, Shaw RJ. Cell. 2011 May 13;145(4):607-21. 10.1016/j.cell.2011.03.043 PubMed 21565617.
Backbone
  Vector backbone: pAd CMV/V5 DEST
  Backbone manufacturer: Invitrogen
  Backbone size w/o insert (bp): 37000
  Vector type: Mammalian Expression, Adenoviral
Growth in bacteria
  Bacterial resistance: Ampicillin, 100 μg/mL
  Growth temperature: 37°C
  Growth strain: NEB Stable
  Copy number: High Copy
Gene/Insert
  Gene/Insert name: HDAC5
  Species: H. sapiens (human)
  Insert size (bp): 3400
  Mutation: S259A/S498A
  GenBank ID: NM_001015053
  Entrez Gene: HDAC5 (a.k.a. HD5, NY-CO-9)
  Tag / fusion protein: GFP (C terminal on insert)
  Cloning method: Gateway Cloning
  Sequencing primers: 5′ T7; 3′ GFP-R
Resource information
  A portion of this plasmid was derived from a plasmid made by: Subcloned and converted into a Gateway plasmid from original plasmid described previously in Berdeux et al. PMID 17468767
Terms and licenses: Academic/Nonprofit Terms; Industry Terms: Not Available to Industry
How to cite: pAd GFP HDAC5 S259A/S498A was a gift from Reuben Shaw (Addgene plasmid # 32218 ; http://n2t.net/addgene:32218 ; RRID:Addgene_32218)
